>Addgene plasmid #36834 | TAL2443 | depositor partial sequence | sequence record 46027 | TAL2443 sequence 1640 bps
GAACCTGACCCCAGACCAGGTAGTCGCAATCGCGAACAATAATGGGGGAAAGCAAGCCCTGGAAACCGTG
CAAAGGTTGTTGCCGGTCCTTTGTCAAGACCACGGCCTTACACCGGAGCAAGTCGTGGCCATTGCATCCC
ACGACGGTGGCAAACAGGCTCTTGAGACGGTTCAGAGACTTCTCCCAGTTCTCTGTCAAGCCCACGGGCT
GACTCCCGATCAAGTTGTAGCGATTGCGTCGCATGACGGAGGGAAACAAGCATTGGAGACTGTCCAACGG
CTCCTTCCCGTGTTGTGTCAAGCCCACGGTTTGACGCCTGCACAAGTGGTCGCCATCGCCTCGAATGGCG
GCGGTAAGCAGGCGCTGGAAACAGTACAGCGCCTGCTGCCTGTACTGTGCCAGGATCATGGACTGACCCC
AGACCAGGTAGTCGCAATCGCGTCACATGACGGGGGAAAGCAAGCCCTGGAAACCGTGCAAAGGTTGTTG
CCGGTCCTTTGTCAAGACCACGGCCTTACACCGGAGCAAGTCGTGGCCATTGCAAATAATAACGGTGGCA
AACAGGCTCTTGAGACGGTTCAGAGACTTCTCCCAGTTCTCTGTCAAGCCCACGGGCTGACTCCCGATCA
AGTTGTAGCGATTGCGTCGCATGACGGAGGGAAACAAGCATTGGAGACTGTCCAACGGCTCCTTCCCGTG
TTGTGTCAAGCCCACGGTTTGACGCCTGCACAAGTGGTCGCCATCGCCTCGAATGGCGGCGGTAAGCAGG
CGCTGGAAACAGTACAGCGCCTGCTGCCTGTACTGTGCCAGGATCATGGACTGACCCCAGACCAGGTAGT
CGCAATCGCGAACAATAATGGGGGAAAGCAAGCCCTGGAAACCGTGCAAAGGTTGTTGCCGGTCCTTTGT
CAAGACCACGGCCTTACACCGGAGCAAGTCGTGGCCATTGCATCCCACGACGGTGGCAAACAGGCTCTTG
AGACGGTTCAGAGACTTCTCCCAGTTCTCTGTCAAGCCCACGGGCTGACTCCCGATCAAGTTGTAGCGAT
TGCGTCGCATGACGGAGGGAAACAAGCATTGGAGACTGTCCAACGGCTCCTTCCCGTGTTGTGTCAAGCC
CACGGTTTGACGCCTGCACAAGTGGTCGCCATCGCCTCGAATGGCGGCGGTAAGCAGGCGCTGGAAACAG
TACAGCGCCTGCTGCCTGTACTGTGCCAGGATCATGGACTGACCCCAGACCAGGTAGTCGCAATCGCGTC
ACATGACGGGGGAAAGCAAGCCCTGGAAACCGTGCAAAGGTTGTTGCCGGTCCTTTGTCAAGACCACGGC
CTTACACCGGAGCAAGTCGTGGCCATTGCAAATAATAACGGTGGCAAACAGGCTCTTGAGACGGTTCAGA
GACTTCTCCCAGTTCTCTGTCAAGCCCACGGGCTGACTCCCGATCAAGTTGTAGCGATTGCGAATAACAA
TGGAGGGAAACAAGCATTGGAGACTGTCCAACGGCTCCTTCCCGTGTTGTGTCAAGCCCACGGTTTGACG
CCTGCACAAGTGGTCGCCATCGCCAACAACAACGGCGGTAAGCAGGCGCTGGAAACAGTACAGCGCCTGC
TGCCTGTACTGTGCCAGGATCATGGACTGA
