>Addgene plasmid #36834 | TAL2443 | addgene partial sequence | sequence record 48033 | CMV-F 5'-CGCAAATGGGCGGTAGGCGTG-3'
ACTAGAGAACCCACTGCTTACTGGCTTATCGAAATTAATACGACTCACTATAGGGAGACCCAAGCTGGCT
AGCACCATGGACTACAAAGACCATGACGGTGATTATAAAGATCATGACATCGATTACAAGGATGACGATG
ACAAGATGGCCCCCAAGAAGAAGAGGAAGGTGGGCATTCACCGCGGGGTACCTATGGTGGACTTGAGGAC
ACTCGGTTATTCGCAACAGCAACAGGAGAAAATCAAGCCTAAGGTCAGGAGCACCGTCGCGCAACACCAC
GAGGCGCTTGTGGGGCATGGCTTCACTCATGCGCATATTGTCGCGCTTTCACAGCACCCTGCGGCGCTTG
GGACGGTGGCTGTCAAATACCAAGATATGATTGCGGCCCTGCCCGAAGCCACGCACGAGGCAATTGTAGG
GGTCGGTAAACAGTGGTCGGGAGCGCGAGCACTTGAGGCGCTGCTGACTGTGGCGGGTGAGCTTAGGGGG
CCTCCGCTCCAGCTCGACACCGGGCAGCTGCTGAAGATCGCGAAGAGAGGGGGAGTAACAGCGGTAGAGG
CAGTGCACGCCTGGCGCAATGCGCTCACCGGGGCCCCCTTGAACCTGACCCCAGACCAGGTAGTCGCAAT
CGCGAACAATAATGGGGGAAAGCAAGCCCTGGAAACCGTGCAAAGGTTGTTGCCGGTCCTTTGTCAAGAC
CACGGCCTTACACCGGAGCAAGTCGTGGCCATTGCATCCCACGACGGTGGCAAACAGGCTCTTGAGACGG
TTCAGAGACTTCTCCCAGTTCTCTGTCAAGCCCACGGGCTGACTCCCGATCAAGTTGTAGCGATTGCGTC
GCATGACGGAGGGAAACAAGCATTGGAGACTGTCCAACGGCTCCTTCCCGTGTTGTGTCAAGCCCACGGT
TTGACGCCTGCACAAGTGGTCGCCATCGCCTC
