[The description below was written by a language model from this plasmid's Addgene catalogue record.]
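Description:
TAL2443 is a mammalian expression plasmid encoding the right-hand monomer of a TALEN pair directed against the human SS18 gene. It is built on the JDS74 backbone (about 6.4 kb without insert), one of a set of TALEN receiver vectors, and is maintained in E. coli as a high-copy plasmid under ampicillin selection. The record gives no feature table, so the origin of replication and other backbone elements are not itemised. The use of a BGH reverse sequencing primer suggests a BGH polyadenylation region downstream of the coding sequence.

The insert of roughly 1.6 kb is a custom array of TAL effector repeats, produced by the FLASH assembly method and cloned into the backbone through BsmBI sites that were destroyed in the process. The backbone provides the flanking parts of the fusion protein: an N-terminal 3X Flag tag for detection and a C-terminal wild-type FokI nuclease domain. Transcription in mammalian cells is driven by the CMV promoter. The vector type also lists T7, which allows in vitro synthesis of mRNA as an alternative delivery format.

FokI cleaves only as a dimer, so this construct is meant to be used with the matching left-hand SS18 TALEN. The two proteins bind adjacent half-sites and cut the spacer between them, and the resulting double-strand break can be repaired by error-prone end joining or by homology-directed repair to edit the locus. The Entrez gene aliases listed resemble the mouse entry, although the species is recorded as human. The depositor recommends checking the plasmid by diagnostic restriction digest before use.
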