Addgene plasmid #36834: TAL2443
Depositing lab: Keith Joung. Depositing organization: Massachusetts General Hospital. Publication: FLASH assembly of TALENs for high-throughput genome editing. Reyon D, Tsai SQ, Khayter C, Foden JA, Sander JD, Joung JK. Nat Biotechnol. 2012 Apr 8. doi: 10.1038/nbt.2170. PubMed 22484455.
Backbone
  Vector backbone: JDS74
  Backbone manufacturer: Joung lab (Addgene Plasmid # 32288)
  Backbone size w/o insert (bp): 6447
  Vector type: Mammalian, T7 for in vitro mRNA synthesis
Growth in bacteria
  Bacterial resistance: Ampicillin, 100 μg/mL
  Growth temperature: 37°C
  Growth strain: XL1 Blue
  Copy number: High Copy
Gene/Insert
  Gene/Insert name: SS18-TALEN_Right (alt name: SS18)
  Species: H. sapiens (human)
  Insert size (bp): 1640
  Entrez Gene: Ss18 (a.k.a. D130059H17, Ssxt, Syt)
  Promoter: CMV
  Tag / fusion protein: 3X Flag (N terminal on backbone); WT FOKI (C terminal on backbone)
  Cloning method: Restriction Enzyme; 5′ cloning site BsmBI (destroyed during cloning); 3′ cloning site BsmBI (destroyed during cloning)
  Sequencing primers: 5′ CMV-F; 3′ BGH-rev
Terms and licenses: Academic/Nonprofit Terms; Industry Terms: Not Available to Industry
Depositor comments: Target binding site: TGCCTCGCTGCCTCGGGG It is strongly recommended that users perform a diagnostic digest to verify this plasmid prior to use. For example, a double digest of the plasmid with BamHI and KpnI should result in two bands at 2.2kb and 5.9kb.
How to cite: TAL2443 was a gift from Keith Joung (Addgene plasmid # 36834 ; http://n2t.net/addgene:36834 ; RRID:Addgene_36834)
